Addgene plasmid #110152: pSKB3-SaGGR-I206F-L377H (JBEI-7202)
Purpose: pSKB3 with TEV-cleavable, N-terminal His-tagged SaGGR-I206F-L377H mutant gene
Depositing lab: Jay Keasling. Depositing organization: Lawrence Berkeley National Laboratory. Publication: Constructing tailored isoprenoid products by structure-guided modification of geranylgeranyl reductase. Kung Y, McAndrew RP, Xie X, Liu CC, Pereira JH, Adams PD, Keasling JD. Structure. 2014 Jul 8;22(7):1028-36. doi: 10.1016/j.str.2014.05.007. Epub 2014 Jun 19. PubMed 24954619.
Backbone
  Vector backbone: pSKB3
  Vector type: Bacterial Expression
Growth in bacteria
  Bacterial resistance: Kanamycin, 50 μg/mL
  Growth temperature: 37°C
  Growth strain: DH10B
  Copy number: High Copy
Gene/Insert
  Gene/Insert name: GGR (alt name: geranylgeranyl reductase)
  Species: Sulfolobus acidocaldarius
  Mutation: SaGGR-I206F-L377H mutant gene
  Promoter: T7
  Tag / fusion protein: TEV-cleavable His-tag (N terminal on insert)
  Cloning method: Restriction Enzyme; 5′ cloning site unknown (unknown if destroyed); 3′ cloning site unknown (unknown if destroyed)
  Sequencing primers: 5′ unknown
Terms and licenses: Academic/Nonprofit Terms; Industry Terms: Not Available to Industry
How to cite: pSKB3-SaGGR-I206F-L377H (JBEI-7202) was a gift from Jay Keasling (Addgene plasmid # 110152 ; http://n2t.net/addgene:110152 ; RRID:Addgene_110152)
