[The description below was written by a language model from this plasmid's Addgene catalogue record and pLannotate feature annotations shown in this document.]
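Description:
pSKB3-SaGGR-I206F-L377H (JBEI-7202) is a bacterial expression plasmid of about 6.7 kb built on the pSKB3 backbone, whose annotated layout is that of a pET-style T7 vector. It is maintained in E. coli through a ColE1/pMB1-type origin accompanied by the bom and rop elements inherited from pBR322, and it is selected with kanamycin via an aph(3')-Ia resistance gene. The catalogue lists it as high copy, although the presence of rop usually moderates copy number. An f1 origin is also present, along with short non-functional remnants of the tetracycline resistance gene and other backbone leftovers.

The payload is the geranylgeranyl reductase (GGR) gene from the archaeon Sulfolobus acidocaldarius, carrying the two substitutions I206F and L377H. The native enzyme hydrogenates the double bonds of geranylgeranyl chains during archaeal membrane lipid synthesis. Expression is driven by a T7 promoter followed by a lac operator and the T7 gene 10 ribosome binding site, with a T7 terminator downstream. A plasmid-borne lacI gene supplies repressor, so transcription requires a host providing T7 RNA polymerase and is induced with IPTG or lactose. The protein carries an N-terminal His-tag that can be removed with TEV protease, which the annotation picks up as a short tag fragment upstream of the coding sequence. A His-tag fragment also lies downstream of the GGR reading frame, but the record describes only the N-terminal tag, so this is probably untranslated vector sequence.

The depositor and sequencing-derived records differ by only a few nucleotides and show the same feature set. The construct serves to produce and purify the mutant enzyme, in work on structure-guided modification of GGR to tailor isoprenoid products.
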