Features (pLannotate 1.2.2; 20 found; start..end, strand, type, name):
      1..19      +  promoter       T7 promoter: promoter for bacteriophage T7 RNA polymerase
     20..44      +  protein_bind   lac operator: The lac repressor binds to the lac operator to inhibit transcription in E. coli. This inhibition can be relieved by adding lactose or isopropyl-β-D-thiogalactopyranoside (IPTG). lac repressor encoded by lacI
     59..81      +  RBS            RBS: efficient ribosome binding site from bacteriophage T7 gene 10 (Olins and Rangwala, 1989)
    100..116     +  CDS            capTEV™ (fragment): composite tag for in vivo biotinylation, TEV protease cleavage, and 6xHis tagging
    169..1524    +  CDS            GGR_SULAC: Experimental evidence at protein level: Swiss-Prot protein existence level 1. Is involved in the reduction of 2,3- digeranylgeranylglycerophospholipids (unsaturated archaeols) into 2,3- diphytanylglycerophospholipids (saturated archaeols) in the biosynthesis of archaeal membrane lipids. Catalyzes the formation of archaetidic acid (2,3-di-O-phytanyl-sn-glyceryl phosphate) from 2,3-di- O-geranylgeranylglyceryl phosphate (DGGGP) via the hydrogenation of each double bond of the isoprenoid chains. Is not active with NADPH or NADH as an electron donor; the physiological reducing agent is unknown. Is
   1573..1590    +  CDS            9xHis (fragment): 9xHis affinity tag
   1600..1649    +  CDS            SET1 (fragment): solubility-enhancement tag derived from T7 phage gene 10B
   1657..1704    +  terminator     T7 terminator: transcription terminator for bacteriophage T7 RNA polymerase
   1741..2196    +  rep_origin     f1 ori (sequence partly withheld): f1 bacteriophage origin of replication; arrow indicates direction of (+) strand synthesis
   2223..2280    +  promoter       AmpR promoter (fragment): bla
   2289..3104    -  CDS            KanR: aminoglycoside phosphotransferase; aph(3')-Ia; confers resistance to kanamycin in bacteria or G418 (Geneticin®) in eukaryotes
   3226..3814    +  rep_origin     ori: high-copy-number ColE1/pMB1/pBR322/pUC origin of replication
   4000..4142    -  misc_feature   bom: basis of mobility region from pBR322
   4244..4435    -  CDS            rop: Rop protein, which maintains plasmids at low copy number; rop
   4452..4832    +  CDS            YPB1_ECOLX: Protein predicted: Swiss-Prot protein existence level 4. From Escherichia coli.
   4904..5195    -  CDS            TcR (fragment): tetracycline efflux protein; tet; confers resistance to tetracycline
   5210..5231    -  protein_bind   CAP binding site: CAP binding activates transcription in the presence of cAMP. E. coli catabolite activator protein
   5244..6326    -  CDS            lacI: lac repressor; lacI; The lac repressor binds to the lac operator to inhibit transcription in E. coli. This inhibition can be relieved by adding lactose or isopropyl-β-D-thiogalactopyranoside (IPTG).
   6327..6404    -  promoter       lacI promoter: lacI
   6412..6691    -  CDS            TcR (fragment): tetracycline efflux protein; tet; confers resistance to tetracycline
>Addgene plasmid #110152 | pSKB3-SaGGR-I206F-L377H (JBEI-7202) | depositor full sequence | sequence record 207271 | pSKB3-SaGGR-I206F-L377H (JBEI-7202) sequence 6712 bps
TAATACGACTCACTATAGGGGAATTGTGAGCGGATAACAATTCCCCTCTAGAAATAATTTTGTTTAACTT
TAAGAAGGAGATATACCATGGGCAGCAGCCATCATCATCATCATCACGATTACGATATCCCAACGACCGA
AAACCTTTACTTCCAGGGCCAATGGCATATGAAGGAACTTAAATATGACGTTCTGATAATCGGAGGAGGT
TTTGCTGGTTCTTCAGCTGCTTACCAATTATCACGAAGAGGTCTTAAAATATTATTAGTAGATAGCAAAC
CGTGGAACAGGATAGGAGACAAACCTTGTGGAGATGCAGTAAGTAAGGCTCATTTTGATAAGTTAGGTAT
GCCTTATCCTAAAGGTGAAGAGTTAGAAAATAAAATAAATGGAATAAAGCTTTACAGCCCTGATATGCAG
ACAGTATGGACAGTAAATGGAGAGGGTTTTGAACTAAATGCCCCACTATATAATCAAAGAGTTCTTAAAG
AGGCACAGGATAGAGGAGTCGAAATATGGGATTTGACAACAGCAATGAAACCCATATTTGAAGATGGTTA
TGTAAAAGGAGCAGTCCTCTTTAATAGAAGAACCAATGAGGAACTTACAGTATACTCTAAGGTAGTTGTT
GAGGCTACAGGATATTCAAGAAGTTTCAGAAGTAAACTACCACCTGAATTACCCATAACCGAAGATCTAG
ATGATAAGGATGCAGACGTAGCGTACAGAGAGGTTCTACTAACTAAGGAAGATATAGAGGACCATGACTA
CTTGAGAATATTCTTTGATCAAGAGACATCTCCAGGCGGTTATTGGTGGTACTTCCCTAAAGGGAAGAAC
AAAGTCAATGTCGGTCTTGGAATTCAGGGCGGTATGGGATACCCAAGCATTCATGAGTATTATAAAAAAT
ATCTAGATAAGTATGCACCTGATGTGGATAAAAGTAAATTATTGGTTAAAGGAGGTGCATTGGTTCCCAC
CAGAAGACCGTTATATACAATGGCATGGAACGGTATAATAGTTATAGGAGATTCAGGGTTTACTGTAAAT
CCTGTTCATGGCGGAGGAAAAGGTTCAGCCATGATATCTGGATATTGTGCAGCGAAAGCTATACTTTCAG
CTTTTGAGACAGGAGATTTCTCAGCTTCAGGATTATGGGACATGAACATTTGCTATGTAAATGAGTATGG
AGCAAAACAAGCCAGCCTAGACATATTTAGGAGGTTCCTTCAGAAACTTAGTAATGACGACATAAACTAT
GGAATGAAGAAGAAGATTATAAAAGAAGAGGATCTGCATGAAGCAAGTGAAAAAGGAGATCTTCACTTGT
CTGTTGCTGATAAGGCAATGAGAGTAATCTCTGGTTTAGGCAGACCCTCTTTATTATTCAAGCTAAAGGC
GGTTGCAGAGTCTATGAAGAAAATAAAGGAATTATATCTGAATTATCCAAGATCCCCCTCATCTTTAGGT
AGTTGGAGAAGAGAAGTTGACAATGTTCTAACAGAGTTTAACAAAAGTTTAAGTTAGGATCCGAATTCGA
GCTCCGTCGACAAGCTTGCGGCCGCACTCGAGCACCACCACCACCACCACTGAGATCCGGCTGCTAACAA
AGCCCGAAAGGAAGCTGAGTTGGCTGCTGCCACCGCTGAGCAATAACTAGCATAACCCCTTGGGGCCTCT
AAACGGGTCTTGAGGGGTTTTTTGCTGAAAGGAGGAACTATATCCGGATTGGCGAATGGG
[124 nt withheld, positions 1741-1864]
C
[91 nt withheld, positions 1866-1956]
A
[49 nt withheld, positions 1958-2006]
CCTTTGACGTTGGAGTCCACGTTCTTT
[37 nt withheld, positions 2034-2070]
ACCCTATCTCGGTCTATTCTTTTGATTTATAAGGGATTTTGCCGATTTCGGCCTATTGGTTAAAAAATGA
GCTGATTTAACAAAAATTTAACGCGAATTTTAACAAAATATTAACGTTTACAATTTCAGGTGGCACTTTT
CGGGGAAATGTGCGCGGAACCCCTATTTGTTTATTTTTCTAAATACATTCAAATATGTATCCGCTCATGA
ATTAATTCTTAGAAAAACTCATCGAGCATCAAATGAAACTGCAATTTATTCATATCAGGATTATCAATAC
CATATTTTTGAAAAAGCCGTTTCTGTAATGAAGGAGAAAACTCACCGAGGCAGTTCCATAGGATGGCAAG
ATCCTGGTATCGGTCTGCGATTCCGACTCGTCCAACATCAATACAACCTATTAATTTCCCCTCGTCAAAA
ATAAGGTTATCAAGTGAGAAATCACCATGAGTGACGACTGAATCCGGTGAGAATGGCAAAAGTTTATGCA
TTTCTTTCCAGACTTGTTCAACAGGCCAGCCATTACGCTCGTCATCAAAATCACTCGCATCAACCAAACC
GTTATTCATTCGTGATTGCGCCTGAGCGAGACGAAATACGCGATCGCTGTTAAAAGGACAATTACAAACA
GGAATCGAATGCAACCGGCGCAGGAACACTGCCAGCGCATCAACAATATTTTCACCTGAATCAGGATATT
CTTCTAATACCTGGAATGCTGTTTTCCCGGGGATCGCAGTGGTGAGTAACCATGCATCATCAGGAGTACG
GATAAAATGCTTGATGGTCGGAAGAGGCATAAATTCCGTCAGCCAGTTTAGTCTGACCATCTCATCTGTA
ACATCATTGGCAACGCTACCTTTGCCATGTTTCAGAAACAACTCTGGCGCATCGGGCTTCCCATACAATC
GATAGATTGTCGCACCTGATTGCCCGACATTATCGCGAGCCCATTTATACCCATATAAATCAGCATCCAT
GTTGGAATTTAATCGCGGCCTAGAGCAAGACGTTTCCCGTTGAATATGGCTCATAACACCCCTTGTATTA
CTGTTTATGTAAGCAGACAGTTTTATTGTTCATGACCAAAATCCCTTAACGTGAGTTTTCGTTCCACTGA
GCGTCAGACCCCGTAGAAAAGATCAAAGGATCTTCTTGAGATCCTTTTTTTCTGCGCGTAATCTGCTGCT
TGCAAACAAAAAAACCACCGCTACCAGCGGTGGTTTGTTTGCCGGATCAAGAGCTACCAACTCTTTTTCC
GAAGGTAACTGGCTTCAGCAGAGCGCAGATACCAAATACTGTCCTTCTAGTGTAGCCGTAGTTAGGCCAC
CACTTCAAGAACTCTGTAGCACCGCCTACATACCTCGCTCTGCTAATCCTGTTACCAGTGGCTGCTGCCA
GTGGCGATAAGTCGTGTCTTACCGGGTTGGACTCAAGACGATAGTTACCGGATAAGGCGCAGCGGTCGGG
CTGAACGGGGGGTTCGTGCACACAGCCCAGCTTGGAGCGAACGACCTACACCGAACTGAGATACCTACAG
CGTGAGCTATGAGAAAGCGCCACGCTTCCCGAAGGGAGAAAGGCGGACAGGTATCCGGTAAGCGGCAGGG
TCGGAACAGGAGAGCGCACGAGGGAGCTTCCAGGGGGAAACGCCTGGTATCTTTATAGTCCTGTCGGGTT
TCGCCACCTCTGACTTGAGCGTCGATTTTTGTGATGCTCGTCAGGGGGGCGGAGCCTATGGAAAAACGCC
AGCAACGCGGCCTTTTTACGGTTCCTGGCCTTTTGCTGGCCTTTTGCTCACATGTTCTTTCCTGCGTTAT
CCCCTGATTCTGTGGATAACCGTATTACCGCCTTTGAGTGAGCTGATACCGCTCGCCGCAGCCGAACGAC
CGAGCGCAGCGAGTCAGTGAGCGAGGAAGCGGAAGAGCGCCTGATGCGGTATTTTCTCCTTACGCATCTG
TGCGGTATTTCACACCGCATATATGGTGCACTCTCAGTACAATCTGCTCTGATGCCGCATAGTTAAGCCA
GTATACACTCCGCTATCGCTACGTGACTGGGTCATGGCTGCGCCCCGACACCCGCCAACACCCGCTGACG
CGCCCTGACGGGCTTGTCTGCTCCCGGCATCCGCTTACAGACAAGCTGTGACCGTCTCCGGGAGCTGCAT
GTGTCAGAGGTTTTCACCGTCATCACCGAAACGCGCGAGGCAGCTGCGGTAAAGCTCATCAGCGTGGTCG
TGAAGCGATTCACAGATGTCTGCCTGTTCATCCGCGTCCAGCTCGTTGAGTTTCTCCAGAAGCGTTAATG
TCTGGCTTCTGATAAAGCGGGCCATGTTAAGGGCGGTTTTTTCCTGTTTGGTCACTGATGCCTCCGTGTA
AGGGGGATTTCTGTTCATGGGGGTAATGATACCGATGAAACGAGAGAGGATGCTCACGATACGGGTTACT
GATGATGAACATGCCCGGTTACTGGAACGTTGTGAGGGTAAACAACTGGCGGTATGGATGCGGCGGGACC
AGAGAAAAATCACTCAGGGTCAATGCCAGCGCTTCGTTAATACAGATGTAGGTGTTCCACAGGGTAGCCA
GCAGCATCCTGCGATGCAGATCCGGAACATAATGGTGCAGGGCGCTGACTTCCGCGTTTCCAGACTTTAC
GAAACACGGAAACCGAAGACCATTCATGTTGTTGCTCAGGTCGCAGACGTTTTGCAGCAGCAGTCGCTTC
ACGTTCGCTCGCGTATCGGTGATTCATTCTGCTAACCAGTAAGGCAACCCCGCCAGCCTAGCCGGGTCCT
CAACGACAGGAGCACGATCATGCGCACCCGTGGGGCCGCCATGCCGGCGATAATGGCCTGCTTCTCGCCG
AAACGTTTGGTGGCGGGACCAGTGACGAAGGCTTGAGCGAGGGCGTGCAAGATTCCGAATACCGCAAGCG
ACAGGCCGATCATCGTCGCGCTCCAGCGAAAGCGGTCCTCGCCGAAAATGACCCAGAGCGCTGCCGGCAC
CTGTCCTACGAGTTGCATGATAAAGAAGACAGTCATAAGTGCGGCGACGATAGTCATGCCCCGCGCCCAC
CGGAAGGAGCTGACTGGGTTGAAGGCTCTCAAGGGCATCGGTCGAGATCCCGGTGCCTAATGAGTGAGCT
AACTTACATTAATTGCGTTGCGCTCACTGCCCGCTTTCCAGTCGGGAAACCTGTCGTGCCAGCTGCATTA
ATGAATCGGCCAACGCGCGGGGAGAGGCGGTTTGCGTATTGGGCGCCAGGGTGGTTTTTCTTTTCACCAG
TGAGACGGGCAACAGCTGATTGCCCTTCACCGCCTGGCCCTGAGAGAGTTGCAGCAAGCGGTCCACGCTG
GTTTGCCCCAGCAGGCGAAAATCCTGTTTGATGGTGGTTAACGGCGGGATATAACATGAGCTGTCTTCGG
TATCGTCGTATCCCACTACCGAGATATCCGCACCAACGCGCAGCCCGGACTCGGTAATGGCGCGCATTGC
GCCCAGCGCCATCTGATCGTTGGCAACCAGCATCGCAGTGGGAACGATGCCCTCATTCAGCATTTGCATG
GTTTGTTGAAAACCGGACATGGCACTCCAGTCGCCTTCCCGTTCCGCTATCGGCTGAATTTGATTGCGAG
TGAGATATTTATGCCAGCCAGCCAGACGCAGACGCGCCGAGACAGAACTTAATGGGCCCGCTAACAGCGC
GATTTGCTGGTGACCCAATGCGACCAGATGCTCCACGCCCAGTCGCGTACCGTCTTCATGGGAGAAAATA
ATACTGTTGATGGGTGTCTGGTCAGAGACATCAAGAAATAACGCCGGAACATTAGTGCAGGCAGCTTCCA
CAGCAATGGCATCCTGGTCATCCAGCGGATAGTTAATGATCAGCCCACTGACGCGTTGCGCGAGAAGATT
GTGCACCGCCGCTTTACAGGCTTCGACGCCGCTTCGTTCTACCATCGACACCACCACGCTGGCACCCAGT
TGATCGGCGCGAGATTTAATCGCCGCGACAATTTGCGACGGCGCGTGCAGGGCCAGACTGGAGGTGGCAA
CGCCAATCAGCAACGACTGTTTGCCCGCCAGTTGTTGTGCCACGCGGTTGGGAATGTAATTCAGCTCCGC
CATCGCCGCTTCCACTTTTTCCCGCGTTTTCGCAGAAACGTGGCTGGCCTGGTTCACCACGCGGGAAACG
GTCTGATAAGAGACACCGGCATACTCTGCGACATCGTATAACGTTACTGGTTTCACATTCACCACCCTGA
ATTGACTCTCTTCCGGGCGCTATCATGCCATACCGCGAAAGGTTTTGCGCCATTCGATGGTGTCCGGGAT
CTCGACGCTCTCCCTTATGCGACTCCTGCATTAGGAAGCAGCCCAGTAGTAGGTTGAGGCCGTTGAGCAC
CGCCGCCGCAAGGAATGGTGCATGCAAGGAGATGGCGCCCAACAGTCCCCCGGCCACGGGGCCTGCCACC
ATACCCACGCCGAAACAAGCGCTCATGAGCCCGAAGTGGCGAGCCCGATCTTCCCCATCGGTGATGTCGG
CGATATAGGCGCCAGCAACCGCACCTGTGGCGCCGGTGATGCCGGCCACGATGCGTCCGGCGTAGAGGAT
CGAGATCTCGATCCCGCGAAAT
