Features (pLannotate 1.2.2; 20 found; start..end, strand, type, name):
    979..1056    -  promoter       lacI promoter: lacI
   1064..1343    -  CDS            TcR (fragment): tetracycline efflux protein; tet; confers resistance to tetracycline
   1365..1383    +  promoter       T7 promoter: promoter for bacteriophage T7 RNA polymerase
   1384..1408    +  protein_bind   lac operator: The lac repressor binds to the lac operator to inhibit transcription in E. coli. This inhibition can be relieved by adding lactose or isopropyl-β-D-thiogalactopyranoside (IPTG). lac repressor encoded by lacI
   1423..1445    +  RBS            RBS: efficient ribosome binding site from bacteriophage T7 gene 10 (Olins and Rangwala, 1989)
   1464..1480    +  CDS            capTEV™ (fragment): composite tag for in vivo biotinylation, TEV protease cleavage, and 6xHis tagging
   1533..2888    +  CDS            GGR_SULAC: Experimental evidence at protein level: Swiss-Prot protein existence level 1. Is involved in the reduction of 2,3- digeranylgeranylglycerophospholipids (unsaturated archaeols) into 2,3- diphytanylglycerophospholipids (saturated archaeols) in the biosynthesis of archaeal membrane lipids. Catalyzes the formation of archaetidic acid (2,3-di-O-phytanyl-sn-glyceryl phosphate) from 2,3-di- O-geranylgeranylglyceryl phosphate (DGGGP) via the hydrogenation of each double bond of the isoprenoid chains. Is not active with NADPH or NADH as an electron donor; the physiological reducing agent is unknown. Is
   2937..2954    +  CDS            9xHis (fragment): 9xHis affinity tag
   2964..3013    +  CDS            SET1 (fragment): solubility-enhancement tag derived from T7 phage gene 10B
   3021..3068    +  terminator     T7 terminator: transcription terminator for bacteriophage T7 RNA polymerase
   3105..3533    +  rep_origin     f1 ori (sequence partly withheld): f1 bacteriophage origin of replication; arrow indicates direction of (+) strand synthesis
   3586..3643    +  promoter       AmpR promoter (fragment): bla
   3652..4467    -  CDS            KanR: aminoglycoside phosphotransferase; aph(3')-Ia; confers resistance to kanamycin in bacteria or G418 (Geneticin®) in eukaryotes
   4589..5177    +  rep_origin     ori: high-copy-number ColE1/pMB1/pBR322/pUC origin of replication
   5363..5502    -  misc_feature   bom: basis of mobility region from pBR322
   5604..5795    -  CDS            rop: Rop protein, which maintains plasmids at low copy number; rop
   5812..6192    +  CDS            YPB1_ECOLX: Protein predicted: Swiss-Prot protein existence level 4. From Escherichia coli.
   6264..6555    -  CDS            TcR (fragment): tetracycline efflux protein; tet; confers resistance to tetracycline
   6570..6591    -  protein_bind   CAP binding site: CAP binding activates transcription in the presence of cAMP. E. coli catabolite activator protein
   6604..978     -  CDS            lacI (across the origin): lac repressor; lacI; The lac repressor binds to the lac operator to inhibit transcription in E. coli. This inhibition can be relieved by adding lactose or isopropyl-β-D-thiogalactopyranoside (IPTG).
>Addgene plasmid #110152 | pSKB3-SaGGR-I206F-L377H (JBEI-7202) | addgene full sequence | sequence record 212809 | Addgene NGS Result
TCTTTTCACCAGTGAGACGGGCAACAGCTGATTGCCCTTCACCGCCTGGCCCTGAGAGAGTTGCAGCAAG
CGGTCCACGCTGGTTTGCCCCAGCAGGCGAAAATCCTGTTTGATGGTGGTTAACGGCGGGATATAACATG
AGCTGTCTTCGGTATCGTCGTATCCCACTACCGAGATATCCGCACCAACGCGCAGCCCGGACTCGGTAAT
GGCGCGCATTGCGCCCAGCGCCATCTGATCGTTGGCAACCAGCATCGCAGTGGGAACGATGCCCTCATTC
AGCATTTGCATGGTTTGTTGAAAACCGGACATGGCACTCCAGTCGCCTTCCCGTTCCGCTATCGGCTGAA
TTTGATTGCGAGTGAGATATTTATGCCAGCCAGCCAGACGCAGACGCGCCGAGACAGAACTTAATGGGCC
CGCTAACAGCGCGATTTGCTGGTGACCCAATGCGACCAGATGCTCCACGCCCAGTCGCGTACCGTCTTCA
TGGGAGAAAATAATACTGTTGATGGGTGTCTGGTCAGAGACATCAAGAAATAACGCCGGAACATTAGTGC
AGGCAGCTTCCACAGCAATGGCATCCTGGTCATCCAGCGGATAGTTAATGATCAGCCCACTGACGCGTTG
CGCGAGAAGATTGTGCACCGCCGCTTTACAGGCTTCGACGCCGCTTCGTTCTACCATCGACACCACCACG
CTGGCACCCAGTTGATCGGCGCGAGATTTAATCGCCGCGACAATTTGCGACGGCGCGTGCAGGGCCAGAC
TGGAGGTGGCAACGCCAATCAGCAACGACTGTTTGCCCGCCAGTTGTTGTGCCACGCGGTTGGGAATGTA
ATTCAGCTCCGCCATCGCCGCTTCCACTTTTTCCCGCGTTTTCGCAGAAACGTGGCTGGCCTGGTTCACC
ACGCGGGAAACGGTCTGATAAGAGACACCGGCATACTCTGCGACATCGTATAACGTTACTGGTTTCACAT
TCACCACCCTGAATTGACTCTCTTCCGGGCGCTATCATGCCATACCGCGAAAGGTTTTGCGCCATTCGAT
GGTGTCCGGGATCTCGACGCTCTCCCTTATGCGACTCCTGCATTAGGAAGCAGCCCAGTAGTAGGTTGAG
GCCGTTGAGCACCGCCGCCGCAAGGAATGGTGCATGCAAGGAGATGGCGCCCAACAGTCCCCCGGCCACG
GGGCCTGCCACCATACCCACGCCGAAACAAGCGCTCATGAGCCCGAAGTGGCGAGCCCGATCTTCCCCAT
CGGTGATGTCGGCGATATAGGCGCCAGCAACCGCACCTGTGGCGCCGGTGATGCCGGCCACGATGCGTCC
GGCGTAGAGGATCGAGATCTCGATCCCGCGAAATTAATACGACTCACTATAGGGGAATTGTGAGCGGATA
ACAATTCCCCTCTAGAAATAATTTTGTTTAACTTTAAGAAGGAGATATACCATGGGCAGCAGCCATCATC
ATCATCATCACGATTACGATATCCCAACGACCGAAAACCTTTACTTCCAGGGCCAATGGCATATGAAGGA
ACTTAAATATGACGTTCTGATAATCGGAGGAGGTTTTGCTGGTTCTTCAGCTGCTTACCAATTATCACGA
AGAGGTCTTAAAATATTATTAGTAGATAGCAAACCGTGGAACAGGATAGGAGACAAACCTTGTGGAGATG
CAGTAAGTAAGGCTCATTTTGATAAGTTAGGTATGCCTTATCCTAAAGGTGAAGAGTTAGAAAATAAAAT
AAATGGAATAAAGCTTTACAGCCCTGATATGCAGACAGTATGGACAGTAAATGGAGAGGGTTTTGAACTA
AATGCCCCACTATATAATCAAAGAGTTCTTAAAGAGGCACAGGATAGAGGAGTCGAAATATGGGATTTGA
CAACAGCAATGAAACCCATATTTGAAGATGGTTATGTAAAAGGAGCAGTCCTCTTTAATAGAAGAACCAA
TGAGGAACTTACAGTATACTCTAAGGTAGTTGTTGAGGCTACAGGATATTCAAGAAGTTTCAGAAGTAAA
CTACCACCTGAATTACCCATAACCGAAGATCTAGATGATAAGGATGCAGACGTAGCGTACAGAGAGGTTC
TACTAACTAAGGAAGATATAGAGGACCATGACTACTTGAGAATATTCTTTGATCAAGAGACATCTCCAGG
CGGTTATTGGTGGTACTTCCCTAAAGGGAAGAACAAAGTCAATGTCGGTCTTGGAATTCAGGGCGGTATG
GGATACCCAAGCATTCATGAGTATTATAAAAAATATCTAGATAAGTATGCACCTGATGTGGATAAAAGTA
AATTATTGGTTAAAGGAGGTGCATTGGTTCCCACCAGAAGACCGTTATATACAATGGCATGGAACGGTAT
AATAGTTATAGGAGATTCAGGGTTTACTGTAAATCCTGTTCATGGCGGAGGAAAAGGTTCAGCCATGATA
TCTGGATATTGTGCAGCGAAAGCTATACTTTCAGCTTTTGAGACAGGAGATTTCTCAGCTTCAGGATTAT
GGGACATGAACATTTGCTATGTAAATGAGTATGGAGCAAAACAAGCCAGCCTAGACATATTTAGGAGGTT
CCTTCAGAAACTTAGTAATGACGACATAAACTATGGAATGAAGAAGAAGATTATAAAAGAAGAGGATCTG
CATGAAGCAAGTGAAAAAGGAGATCTTCACTTGTCTGTTGCTGATAAGGCAATGAGAGTAATCTCTGGTT
TAGGCAGACCCTCTTTATTATTCAAGCTAAAGGCGGTTGCAGAGTCTATGAAGAAAATAAAGGAATTATA
TCTGAATTATCCAAGATCCCCCTCATCTTTAGGTAGTTGGAGAAGAGAAGTTGACAATGTTCTAACAGAG
TTTAACAAAAGTTTAAGTTAGGATCCGAATTCGAGCTCCGTCGACAAGCTTGCGGCCGCACTCGAGCACC
ACCACCACCACCACTGAGATCCGGCTGCTAACAAAGCCCGAAAGGAAGCTGAGTTGGCTGCTGCCACCGC
TGAGCAATAACTAGCATAACCCCTTGGGGCCTCTAAACGGGTCTTGAGGGGTTTTTTGCTGAAAGGAGGA
ACTATATCCGGATTGGCGAATGGG
[124 nt withheld, positions 3105-3228]
C
[91 nt withheld, positions 3230-3320]
A
[49 nt withheld, positions 3322-3370]
CCTTTGACGTTGGAGTCCACGTTCTTT
[37 nt withheld, positions 3398-3434]
ACCCTATCTCGGTCTATTCTTTTGATTTATAAGGGATTTTGCCGATTTCGGCCTATTGGTTAAAAAATGA
GCTGATTTAACAAAAATTTAACGCGAATTTTAACAAAATATTAACGCTTACAATTTAGGTGGCACTTTTC
GGGGAAATGTGCGCGGAACCCCTATTTGTTTATTTTTCTAAATACATTCAAATATGTATCCGCTCATGAA
TTAATTCTTAGAAAAACTCATCGAGCATCAAATGAAACTGCAATTTATTCATATCAGGATTATCAATACC
ATATTTTTGAAAAAGCCGTTTCTGTAATGAAGGAGAAAACTCACCGAGGCAGTTCCATAGGATGGCAAGA
TCCTGGTATCGGTCTGCGATTCCGACTCGTCCAACATCAATACAACCTATTAATTTCCCCTCGTCAAAAA
TAAGGTTATCAAGTGAGAAATCACCATGAGTGACGACTGAATCCGGTGAGAATGGCAAAAGTTTATGCAT
TTCTTTCCAGACTTGTTCAACAGGCCAGCCATTACGCTCGTCATCAAAATCACTCGCATCAACCAAACCG
TTATTCATTCGTGATTGCGCCTGAGCGAGACGAAATACGCGATCGCTGTTAAAAGGACAATTACAAACAG
GAATCGAATGCAACCGGCGCAGGAACACTGCCAGCGCATCAACAATATTTTCACCTGAATCAGGATATTC
TTCTAATACCTGGAATGCTGTTTTCCCGGGGATCGCAGTGGTGAGTAACCATGCATCATCAGGAGTACGG
ATAAAATGCTTGATGGTCGGAAGAGGCATAAATTCCGTCAGCCAGTTTAGTCTGACCATCTCATCTGTAA
CATCATTGGCAACGCTACCTTTGCCATGCTTCAGAAACAACTCTGGCGCATCGGGCTTCCCATACAATCG
ATAGATTGTCGCACCTGATTGCCCGACATTATCGCGAGCCCATTTATACCCATATAAATCAGCATCCATG
TTGGAATTTAATCGCGGCCTAGAGCAAGACGTTTCCCGTTGAATATGGCTCATAACACCCCTTGTATTAC
TGTTTATGTAAGCAGACAGTTTTATTGTTCATGACCAAAATCCCTTAACGTGAGTTTTCGTTCCACTGAG
CGTCAGACCCCGTAGAAAAGATCAAAGGATCTTCTTGAGATCCTTTTTTTCTGCGCGTAATCTGCTGCTT
GCAAACAAAAAAACCACCGCTACCAGCGGTGGTTTGTTTGCCGGATCAAGAGCTACCAACTCTTTTTCCG
AAGGTAACTGGCTTCAGCAGAGCGCAGATACCAAATACTGTCCTTCTAGTGTAGCCGTAGTTAGGCCACC
ACTTCAAGAACTCTGTAGCACCGCCTACATACCTCGCTCTGCTAATCCTGTTACCAGTGGCTGCTGCCAG
TGGCGATAAGTCGTGTCTTACCGGGTTGGACTCAAGACGATAGTTACCGGATAAGGCGCAGCGGTCGGGC
TGAACGGGGGGTTCGTGCACACAGCCCAGCTTGGAGCGAACGACCTACACCGAACTGAGATACCTACAGC
GTGAGCTATGAGAAAGCGCCACGCTTCCCGAAGGGAGAAAGGCGGACAGGTATCCGGTAAGCGGCAGGGT
CGGAACAGGAGAGCGCACGAGGGAGCTTCCAGGGGGAAACGCCTGGTATCTTTATAGTCCTGTCGGGTTT
CGCCACCTCTGACTTGAGCGTCGATTTTTGTGATGCTCGTCAGGGGGGCGGAGCCTATGGAAAAACGCCA
GCAACGCGGCCTTTTTACGGTTCCTGGCCTTTTGCTGGCCTTTTGCTCACATGTTCTTTCCTGCGTTATC
CCCTGATTCTGTGGATAACCGTATTACCGCCTTTGAGTGAGCTGATACCGCTCGCCGCAGCCGAACGACC
GAGCGCAGCGAGTCAGTGAGCGAGGAAGCGGAAGAGCGCCTGATGCGGTATTTTCTCCTTACGCATCTGT
GCGGTATTTCACACCGCAATGGTGCACTCTCAGTACAATCTGCTCTGATGCCGCATAGTTAAGCCAGTAT
ACACTCCGCTATCGCTACGTGACTGGGTCATGGCTGCGCCCCGACACCCGCCAACACCCGCTGACGCGCC
CTGACGGGCTTGTCTGCTCCCGGCATCCGCTTACAGACAAGCTGTGACCGTCTCCGGGAGCTGCATGTGT
CAGAGGTTTTCACCGTCATCACCGAAACGCGCGAGGCAGCTGCGGTAAAGCTCATCAGCGTGGTCGTGAA
GCGATTCACAGATGTCTGCCTGTTCATCCGCGTCCAGCTCGTTGAGTTTCTCCAGAAGCGTTAATGTCTG
GCTTCTGATAAAGCGGGCCATGTTAAGGGCGGTTTTTTCCTGTTTGGTCACTGATGCCTCCGTGTAAGGG
GGATTTCTGTTCATGGGGGTAATGATACCGATGAAACGAGAGAGGATGCTCACGATACGGGTTACTGATG
ATGAACATGCCCGGTTACTGGAACGTTGTGAGGGTAAACAACTGGCGGTATGGATGCGGCGGGACCAGAG
AAAAATCACTCAGGGTCAATGCCAGCGCTTCGTTAATACAGATGTAGGTGTTCCACAGGGTAGCCAGCAG
CATCCTGCGATGCAGATCCGGAACATAATGGTGCAGGGCGCTGACTTCCGCGTTTCCAGACTTTACGAAA
CACGGAAACCGAAGACCATTCATGTTGTTGCTCAGGTCGCAGACGTTTTGCAGCAGCAGTCGCTTCACGT
TCGCTCGCGTATCGGTGATTCATTCTGCTAACCAGTAAGGCAACCCCGCCAGCCTAGCCGGGTCCTCAAC
GACAGGAGCACGATCATGCGCACCCGTGGGGCCGCCATGCCGGCGATAATGGCCTGCTTCTCGCCGAAAC
GTTTGGTGGCGGGACCAGTGACGAAGGCTTGAGCGAGGGCGTGCAAGATTCCGAATACCGCAAGCGACAG
GCCGATCATCGTCGCGCTCCAGCGAAAGCGGTCCTCGCCGAAAATGACCCAGAGCGCTGCCGGCACCTGT
CCTACGAGTTGCATGATAAAGAAGACAGTCATAAGTGCGGCGACGATAGTCATGCCCCGCGCCCACCGGA
AGGAGCTGACTGGGTTGAAGGCTCTCAAGGGCATCGGTCGAGATCCCGGTGCCTAATGAGTGAGCTAACT
TACATTAATTGCGTTGCGCTCACTGCCCGCTTTCCAGTCGGGAAACCTGTCGTGCCAGCTGCATTAATGA
ATCGGCCAACGCGCGGGGAGAGGCGGTTTGCGTATTGGGCGCCAGGGTGGTTTT
